>Addgene plasmid #120713 | pLEX-Frb:Akt2-IRES-Hygromycin | addgene full sequence | sequence record 234746 | Addgene NGS Result
TGGAAGGGCTAATTCACTCCCAAAGAAGACAAGATATCCTTGATCTGTGGATCTACCACACACAAGGCTA
CTTCCCTGATTAGCAGAACTACACACCAGGGCCAGGGGTCAGATATCCACTGACCTTTGGATGGTGCTAC
AAGCTAGTACCAGTTGAGCCAGATAAGGTAGAAGAGGCCAATAAAGGAGAGAACACCAGCTTGTTACACC
CTGTGAGCCTGCATGGGATGGATGACCCGGAGAGAGAAGTGTTAGAGTGGAGGTTTGACAGCCGCCTAGC
ATTTCATCACGTGGCCCGAGAGCTGCATCCGGAGTACTTCAAGAACTGCTGATATCGAGCTTGCTACAAG
GGACTTTCCGCTGGGGACTTTCCAGGGAGGCGTGGCCTGGGCGGGACTGGGGAGTGGCGAGCCCTCAGAT
CCTGCATATAAGCAGCTGCTTTTTGCCTGTACTGGGTCTCTCTGGTTAGACCAGATCTGAGCCTGGGAGC
TCTCTGGCTAACTAGGGAACCCACTGCTTAAGCCTCAATAAAGCTTGCCTTGAGTGCTTCAAGTAGTGTG
TGCCCGTCTGTTGTGTGACTCTGGTAACTAGAGATCCCTCAGACCCTTTTAGTCAGTGTGGAAAATCTCT
AGCAGTGGCGCCCGAACAGGGACTTGAAAGCGAAAGGGAAACCAGAGGAGCTCTCTCGACGCAGGACTCG
GCTTGCTGAAGCGCGCACGGCAAGAGGCGAGGGGCGGCGACTGGTGAGTACGCCAAAAATTTTGACTAGC
GGAGGCTAGAAGGAGAGAGATGGGTGCGAGAGCGTCAGTATTAAGCGGGGGAGAATTAGATCGCGATGGG
AAAAAATTCGGTTAAGGCCAGGGGGAAAGAAAAAATATAAATTAAAACATATAGTATGGGCAAGCAGGGA
GCTAGAACGATTCGCAGTTAATCCTGGCCTGTTAGAAACATCAGAAGGCTGTAGACAAATACTGGGACAG
CTACAACCATCCCTTCAGACAGGATCAGAAGAACTTAGATCATTATATAATACAGTAGCAACCCTCTATT
GTGTGCATCAAAGGATAGAGATAAAAGACACCAAGGAAGCTTTAGACAAGATAGAGGAAGAGCAAAACAA
AAGTAAGACCACCGCACAGCAAGCGGCCGGCCGCTGATCTTCAGACCTGGAGGAGGAGATATGAGGGACA
ATTGGAGAAGTGAATTATATAAATATAAAGTAGTAAAAATTGAACCATTAGGAGTAGCACCCACCAAGGC
AAAGAGAAGAGTGGTGCAGAGAGAAAAAAGAGCAGTGGGAATAGGAGCTTTGTTCCTTGGGTTCTTGGGA
GCAGCAGGAAGCACTATGGGCGCAGCGTCAATGACGCTGACGGTACAGGCCAGACAATTATTGTCTGGTA
TAGTGCAGCAGCAGAACAATTTGCTGAGGGCTATTGAGGCGCAACAGCATCTGTTGCAACTCACAGTCTG
GGGCATCAAGCAGCTCCAGGCAAGAATCCTGGCTGTGGAAAGATACCTAAAGGATCAACAGCTCCTGGGG
ATTTGGGGTTGCTCTGGAAAACTCATTTGCACCACTGCTGTGCCTTGGAATGCTAGTTGGAGTAATAAAT
CTCTGGAACAGATTTGGAATCACACGACCTGGATGGAGTGGGACAGAGAAATTAACAATTACACAAGCTT
AATACACTCCTTAATTGAAGAATCGCAAAACCAGCAAGAAAAGAATGAACAAGAATTATTGGAATTAGAT
AAATGGGCAAGTTTGTGGAATTGGTTTAACATAACAAATTGGCTGTGGTATATAAAATTATTCATAATGA
TAGTAGGAGGCTTGGTAGGTTTAAGAATAGTTTTTGCTGTACTTTCTATAGTGAATAGAGTTAGGCAGGG
ATATTCACCATTATCGTTTCAGACCCACCTCCCAACCCCGAGGGGACCCGACAGGCCCGAAGGAATAGAA
GAAGAAGGTGGAGAGAGAGACAGAGACAGATCCATTCGATTAGTGAACGGATCGGCACTGCGTGCGCCAA
TTCTGCAGACAAATGGCAGTATTCATCCACAATTTTAAAAGAAAAGGGGGGATTGGGGGGTACAGTGCAG
GGGAAAGAATAGTAGACATAATAGCAACAGACATACAAACTAAAGAATTACAAAAACAAATTACAAAAAT
TCAAAATTTTCGGGTTTATTACAGGGACAGCAGAGATCCAGTTTGGTTAGTACCGGGCCCGCTCTAGTCC
GGAATCAGTCCTGCTCCTCGGCCACGAAGTGCACGCAGTTGCCGGCCGGGTCGCGCAGGGCGAACTCCCG
CCCCCACGGCTGCTCGCCGATCTCGGTCATGGCCGGCCCGGAGGCGTCCCGGAAGTTCGTGGACACGACC
TCCGACCACTCGGCGTACAGCTCGTCCAGGCCGCGCACCCACACCCAGGCCAGGGTGTTGTCCGGCACCA
CCTGGTCCTGGACCGCGCTGATGAACAGGGTCACGTCGTCCCGGACCACACCGGCGAAGTCGTCCTCCAC
GAAGTCCCGGGAGAACCCGAGCCGGTCGGTCCAGAACTCGACCGCTCCGGCGACGTCGCGCGCGGTGAGC
ACCGGAACGGCACTGGTCAACTTGGCCATGGTGGCCCTCCTATAGTGAGTCGTATTATACTATGCCGATA
TACTATGCCGATGATTAATTGTCAACACGTGCTGCAGGTCCGAGGTTCTAGACGTATTACCGCCATGCAT
TAGTTATTAATAGTAATCAATTACGGGGTCATTAGTTCATAGCCCATATATGGAGTTCCGCGTTACATAA
CTTACGGTAAATGGCCCGCCTGGCTGACCGCCCAACGACCCCCGCCCATTGACGTCAATAATGACGTATG
TTCCCATAGTAACGCCAATAGGGACTTTCCATTGACGTCAATGGGTGGAGTATTTACGGTAAACTGCCCA
CTTGGCAGTACATCAAGTGTATCATATGCCAAGTACGCCCCCTATTGACGTCAATGACGGTAAATGGCCC
GCCTGGCATTATGCCCAGTACATGACCTTATGGGACTTTCCTACTTGGCAGTACATCTACGTATTAGTCA
TCGCTATTACCATGGTGATGCGGTTTTGGCAGTACATCAATGGGCGTGGATAGCGGTTTGACTCACGGGG
ATTTCCAAGTCTCCACCCCATTGACGTCAATGGGAGTTTGTTTTGGCACCAAAATCAACGGGACTTTCCA
AAATGTCGTAACAACTCCGCCCCATTGACGCAAATGGGCGGTAGGCGTGTACGGTGGGAGGTCTATATAA
GCAGAGCTCGTTTAGTGAACCGTCAGATCGCCTGGAGACGCCATCCACGCTGTTTTGACCTCCATAGAAG
ACACCGACTCTACTAGAGGATCCATGATCCTCTGGCATGAGATGTGGCATGAAGGCCTGGAAGAGGCATC
TCGTTTGTACTTTGGGGAAAGGAACGTGAAAGGCATGTTTGAGGTGCTGGAGCCCTTGCATGCTATGATG
GAACGGGGCCCCCAGACTCTGAAGGAAACATCCTTTAATCAGGCCTATGGTCGAGATTTAATGGAGGCCC
AAGAGTGGTGCAGGAAGTACATGAAATCAGGGAATGTCAAGGACCTCCTCCAAGCCTGGGACCTCTATTA
TCATGTGTTCCGACGAATCTCAAAGACGCGTGCCACCATGAATGAGGTGTCTGTCATCAAAGAAGGCTGG
CTCCACAAGCGTGGTGAATACATCAAGACCTGGAGGCCACGGTACTTCCTGCTGAAGAGCGACGGCTCCT
TCATTGGGTACAAGGAGAGGCCCGAGGCCCCTGATCAGACTCTACCCCCCTTAAACAACTTCTCCGTAGC
AGAATGCCAGCTGATGAAGACCGAGAGGCCGCGACCCAACACCTTTGTCATACGCTGCCTGCAGTGGACC
ACAGTCATCGAGAGGACCTTCCACGTGGATTCTCCAGACGAGAGGGAGGAGTGGATGCGGGCCATCCAGA
TGGTCGCCAACAGCCTCAAGCAGCGGGCCCCAGGCGAGGACCCCATGGACTACAAGTGTGGCTCCCCCAG
TGACTCCTCCACGACTGAGGAGATGGAAGTGGCGGTCAGCAAGGCACGGGCTAAAGTGACCATGAATGAC
TTCGACTATCTCAAACTCCTTGGCAAGGGAACCTTTGGCAAAGTCATCCTGGTGCGGGAGAAGGCCACTG
GCCGCTACTACGCCATGAAGATCCTGCGGAAGGAAGTCATCATTGCCAAGGATGAAGTCGCTCACACAGT
CACCGAGAGCCGGGTCCTCCAGAACACCAGGCACCCGTTCCTCACTGCGCTGAAGTATGCCTTCCAGACC
CACGACCGCCTGTGCTTTGTGATGGAGTATGCCAACGGGGGTGAGCTGTTCTTCCACCTGTCCCGGGAGC
GTGTCTTCACAGAGGAGCGGGCCCGGTTTTATGGTGCAGAGATTGTCTCGGCTCTTGAGTACTTGCACTC
GCGGGACGTGGTATACCGCGACATCAAGCTGGAAAACCTCATGCTGGACAAAGATGGCCACATCAAGATC
ACTGACTTTGGCCTCTGCAAAGAGGGCATCAGTGACGGGGCCACCATGAAAACCTTCTGTGGGACCCCGG
AGTACCTGGCGCCTGAGGTGCTGGAGGACAATGACTATGGCCGGGCCGTGGACTGGTGGGGGCTGGGTGT
GGTCATGTACGAGATGATGTGCGGCCGCCTGCCCTTCTACAACCAGGACCACGAGCGCCTCTTCGAGCTC
ATCCTCATGGAAGAGATCCGCTTCCCGCGCACGCTCAGCCCCGAGGCCAAGTCCCTGCTTGCTGGGCTGC
TTAAGAAGGACCCCAAGCAGAGGCTTGGTGGGGGGCCCAGCGATGCCAAGGAGGTCATGGAGCACAGGTT
CTTCCTCAGCATCAACTGGCAGGACGTGGTCCAGAAGAAGCTCCTGCCACCCTTCAAACCTCAGGTCACG
TCCGAGGTCGACACAAGGTACTTCGATGATGAATTTACCGCCCAGTCCATCACAATCACACCCCCTGACC
GCTATGACAGCCTGGGCTTACTGGAGCTGGACCAGCGGACCCACTTCCCCCAGTTCTCCTACTCGGCCAG
CATCCGCGATAACTCGAGTCTAGAGGGCCCGACGCGTCTGGCCACCGGTCGCCCCTCTCCCTCCCCCCCC
CCTAACGTTACTGGCCGAAGCCGCTTGGAATAAGGCCGGTGTGCGTTTGTCTATATGTTATTTTCCACCA
TATTGCCGTCTTTTGGCAATGTGAGGGCCCGGAAACCTGGCCCTGTCTTCTTGACGAGCATTCCTAGGGG
TCTTTCCCCTCTCGCCAAAGGAATGCAAGGTCTGTTGAATGTCGTGAAGGAAGCAGTTCCTCTGGAAGCT
TCTTGAAGACAAACAACGTCTGTAGCGACCCTTTGCAGGCAGCGGAACCCCCCACCTGGCGACAGGTGCC
TCTGCGGCCAAAAGCCACGTGTATAAGATACACCTGCAAAGGCGGCACAACCCCAGTGCCACGTTGTGAG
TTGGATAGTTGTGGAAAGAGTCAAATGGCTCTCCTCAAGCGTATTCAACAAGGGGCTGAAGGATGCCCAG
AAGGTACCCCATTGTATGGGATCTGATCTGGGGCCTCGGTGCACATGCTTTACATGTGTTTAGTCGAGGT
TAAAAAAACGTCTAGGCCCCCCGAACCACGGGGACGTGGTTTTCCTTTGAAAAACACGATAATACCATGA
AGAAACCTGAACTGACAGCAACTTCTGTTGAGAAGTTTCTCATTGAAAAATTTGATTCTGTTTCTGATCT
CATGCAGCTGTCTGAAGGTGAAGAAAGCAGAGCCTTTTCTTTTGATGTTGGAGGAAGAGGTTATGTTCTG
AGGGTCAATTCTTGTGCTGATGGTTTTTACAAAGACAGATATGTTTACAGACACTTTGCCTCTGCTGCTC
TGCCAATTCCAGAAGTTCTGGACATTGGAGAATTTTCTGAATCTCTCACCTACTGCATCAGCAGAAGAGC
ACAAGGAGTCACTCTCCAGGATCTCCCTGAAACTGAGCTGCCAGCTGTTCTGCAACCTGTTGCTGAAGCA
ATGGATGCCATTGCAGCAGCTGATCTGAGCCAAACCTCTGGATTTGGTCCTTTTGGTCCCCAAGGCATTG
GTCAGTACACCACTTGGAGGGATTTCATTTGTGCCATTGCTGATCCTCATGTCTATCACTGGCAGACTGT
GATGGATGACACAGTTTCTGCTTCTGTTGCTCAGGCACTGGATGAACTCATGCTGTGGGCAGAAGATTGT
CCTGAAGTCAGACACCTGGTCCATGCTGATTTTGGAAGCAACAATGTTCTGACAGACAATGGCAGAATCA
CTGCAGTCATTGACTGGTCTGAAGCCATGTTTGGAGATTCTCAATATGAGGTTGCCAACATTTTTTTTTG
GAGACCTTGGCTGGCTTGCATGGAACAACAAACAAGATATTTTGAAAGAAGACACCCAGAACTGGCTGGT
TCCCCCAGACTGAGAGCCTACATGCTCAGAATTGGCCTGGACCAACTGTATCAATCTCTGGTTGATGGAA
ACTTTGATGATGCTGCTTGGGCACAAGGAAGATGTGATGCCATTGTGAGGTCTGGTGCTGGAACTGTTGG
AAGAACTCAAATTGCAAGAAGGTCTGCTGCTGTTTGGACTGATGGATGTGTTGAAGTTCTGGCTGACTCT
GGAAACAGGAGACCCTCCACAAGACCCAGAGCCAAGGAATGAGTTAACAATCAACCTCTGGATTACAAAA
TTTGTGAAAGATTGACTGGTATTCTTAACTATGTTGCTCCTTTTACGCTATGTGGATACGCTGCTTTAAT
GCCTTTGTATCATGCTATTGCTTCCCGTATGGCTTTCATTTTCTCCTCCTTGTATAAATCCTGGTTGCTG
TCTCTTTATGAGGAGTTGTGGCCCGTTGTCAGGCAACGTGGCGTGGTGTGCACTGTGTTTGCTGACGCAA
CCCCCACTGGTTGGGGCATTGCCACCACCTGTCAGCTCCTTTCCGGGACTTTCGCTTTCCCCCTCCCTAT
TGCCACGGCGGAACTCATCGCCGCCTGCCTTGCCCGCTGCTGGACAGGGGCTCGGCTGTTGGGCACTGAC
AATTCCGTGGTGTTGTCGGGGAAGCTGACGTCCTTTCCATGGCTGCTCGCCTGTGTTGCCACCTGGATTC
TGCGCGGGACGTCCTTCTGCTACGTCCCTTCGGCCCTCAATCCAGCGGACCTTCCTTCCCGCGGCCTGCT
GCCGGCTCTGCGGCCTCTTCCGCGTCTTCGCCTTCGCCCTCAGACGAGTCGGATCTCCCTTTGGGCCGCC
TCCCCGCCTGGAATTAATTCTGCAGTCGAGACCTAGAAAAACATGGAGCAATCACAAGTAGCAATACAGC
AGCTACCAATGCTGATTGTGCCTGGCTAGAAGCACAAGAGGAGGAGGAGGTGGGTTTTCCAGTCACACCT
CAGGTACCTTTAAGACCAATGACTTACAAGGCAGCTGTAGATCTTAGCCACTTTTTAAAAGAAAAGAGGG
GACTGGAAGGGCTAATTCACTCCCAACGAAGACAAGATCTGCTTTTTGCTTGTACTGGGTCTCTCTGGTT
AGACCAGATCTGAGCCTGGGAGCTCTCTGGCTAACTAGGGAACCCACTGCTTAAGCCTCAATAAAGCTTG
CCTTGAGTGCTTCAAGTAGTGTGTGCCCGTCTGTTGTGTGACTCTGGTAACTAGAGATCCCTCAGACCCT
TTTAGTCAGTGTGGAAAATCTCTAGCAGTAGTAGTTCATGTCATCTTATTATTCAGTATTTATAACTTGC
AAAGAAATGAATATCAGAGAGTGAGAGGCCTTGACATTGTTTAAACCCGCTGATCAGCCTCGACTGTGCC
TTCTAGTTGCCAGCCATCTGTTGTTTGCCCCTCCCCCGTGCCTTCCTTGACCCTGGAAGGTGCCACTCCC
ACTGTCCTTTCCTAATAAAATGAGGAAATTGCATCGCATTGTCTGAGTAGGTGTCATTCTATTCTGGGGG
GTGGGGTGGGGCAGGACAGCAAGGGGGAGGATTGGGAAGACAATAGCAGGCATGCTGGGGATGCGGTGGG
CTCTATGGCTTCTGAGGCGGAAAGAACCAGCTGGGGCTCTAGGGGGTATCCCC
[124 nt withheld, positions 8174-8297]
C
[91 nt withheld, positions 8299-8389]
A
[49 nt withheld, positions 8391-8439]
CCTTTGACGTTGGAGTCCACGTTCTTT
[37 nt withheld, positions 8467-8503]
ACCCTATCTCGGTCTATTCTTTTGATTTATAAGGGATTTTGCCGATTTCGGCCTATTGGTTAAAAAATGA
GCTGATTTAACAAAAATTTAACGCGAATTAATTCTGTGGAATGTGTGTCAGTTAGGGTGTGGAAAGTCCC
CAGGCTCCCCAGCAGGCAGAAGTATGCAAAGCATGCATCTCAATTAGTCAGCAACCAGGTGTGGAAAGTC
CCCAGGCTCCCCAGCAGGCAGAAGTATGCAAAGCATGCATCTCAATTAGTCAGCAACCATAGTCCCGCCC
CTAACTCCGCCCATCCCGCCCCTAACTCCGCCCAGTTCCGCCCATTCTCCGCCCCATGGCTGACTAATTT
TTTTTATTTATGCAGAGGCCGAGGCCGCCTCTGCCTCTGAGCTATTCCAGAAGTAGTGAGGAGGCTTTTT
TGGAGGCCTAGGCTTTTGCAAAAAGCTCCCGGGAGCTTGTATATCCATTTTCGGATCTGATCAGCACGTG
ATGAAAAAGCCTGAACTCACCGCGACGTCTGTCGAGAAGTTTCTGATCGAAAAGTTCGACAGCGTCTCCG
ACCTGATGCAGCTCTCGGAGGGCGAAGAATCTCGTGCTTTCAGCTTCGATGTAGGAGGGCGTGGATATGT
CCTGCGGGTAAATAGCTGCGCCGATGGTTTCTACAAAGATCGTTATGTTTATCGGCACTTTGCATCGGCC
GCGCTCCCGATTCCGGAAGTGCTTGACATTGGGGAATTCAGCGAGAGCCTGACCTATTGCATCTCCCGCC
GTGCACAGGGTGTCACGTTGCAAGACCTGCCTGAAACCGAACTGCCCGCTGTTCTGCAGCCGGTCGCGGA
GGCCATGGATGCGATCGCTGCGGCCGATCTTAGCCAGACGAGCGGGTTCGGCCCATTCGGACCGCAAGGA
ATCGGTCAATACACTACATGGCGTGATTTCATATGCGCGATTGCTGATCCCCATGTGTATCACTGGCAAA
CTGTGATGGACGACACCGTCAGTGCGTCCGTCGCGCAGGCTCTCGATGAGCTGATGCTTTGGGCCGAGGA
CTGCCCCGAAGTCCGGCACCTCGTGCACGCGGATTTCGGCTCCAACAATGTCCTGACGGACAATGGCCGC
ATAACAGCGGTCATTGACTGGAGCGAGGCGATGTTCGGGGATTCCCAATACGAGGTCGCCAACATCTTCT
TCTGGAGGCCGTGGTTGGCTTGTATGGAGCAGCAGACGCGCTACTTCGAGCGGAGGCATCCGGAGCTTGC
AGGATCGCCGCGGCTCCGGGCGTATATGCTCCGCATTGGTCTTGACCAACTCTATCAGAGCTTGGTTGAC
GGCAATTTCGATGATGCAGCTTGGGCGCAGGGTCGATGCGACGCAATCGTCCGATCCGGAGCCGGGACTG
TCGGGCGTACACAAATCGCCCGCAGAAGCGCGGCCGTCTGGACCGATGGCTGTGTAGAAGTACTCGCCGA
TAGTGGAAACCGACGCCCCAGCACTCGTCCGAGGGCAAAGGAATAGCACGTGCTACGAGATTTCGATTCC
ACCGCCGCCTTCTATGAAAGGTTGGGCTTCGGAATCGTTTTCCGGGACGCCGGCTGGATGATCCTCCAGC
GCGGGGATCTCATGCTGGAGTTCTTCGCCCACCCCAACTTGTTTATTGCAGCTTATAATGGTTACAAATA
AAGCAATAGCATCACAAATTTCACAAATAAAGCATTTTTTTCACTGCATTCTAGTTGTGGTTTGTCCAAA
CTCATCAATGTATCTTATCATGTCTGTATACCGTCGACCTCTAGCTAGAGCTTGGCGTAATCATGGTCAT
AGCTGTTTCCTGTGTGAAATTGTTATCCGCTCACAATTCCACACAACATACGAGCCGGAAGCATAAAGTG
TAAAGCCTGGGGTGCCTAATGAGTGAGCTAACTCACATTAATTGCGTTGCGCTCACTGCCCGCTTTCCAG
TCGGGAAACCTGTCGTGCCAGCTGCATTAATGAATCGGCCAACGCGCGGGGAGAGGCGGTTTGCGTATTG
GGCGCTCTTCCGCTTCCTCGCTCACTGACTCGCTGCGCTCGGTCGTTCGGCTGCGGCGAGCGGTATCAGC
TCACTCAAAGGCGGTAATACGGTTATCCACAGAATCAGGGGATAACGCAGGAAAGAACATGTGAGCAAAA
GGCCAGCAAAAGGCCAGGAACCGTAAAAAGGCCGCGTTGCTGGCGTTTTTCCATAGGCTCCGCCCCCCTG
ACGAGCATCACAAAAATCGACGCTCAAGTCAGAGGTGGCGAAACCCGACAGGACTATAAAGATACCAGGC
GTTTCCCCCTGGAAGCTCCCTCGTGCGCTCTCCTGTTCCGACCCTGCCGCTTACCGGATACCTGTCCGCC
TTTCTCCCTTCGGGAAGCGTGGCGCTTTCTCATAGCTCACGCTGTAGGTATCTCAGTTCGGTGTAGGTCG
TTCGCTCCAAGCTGGGCTGTGTGCACGAACCCCCCGTTCAGCCCGACCGCTGCGCCTTATCCGGTAACTA
TCGTCTTGAGTCCAACCCGGTAAGACACGACTTATCGCCACTGGCAGCAGCCACTGGTAACAGGATTAGC
AGAGCGAGGTATGTAGGCGGTGCTACAGAGTTCTTGAAGTGGTGGCCTAACTACGGCTACACTAGAAGAA
CAGTATTTGGTATCTGCGCTCTGCTGAAGCCAGTTACCTTCGGAAAAAGAGTTGGTAGCTCTTGATCCGG
CAAACAAACCACCGCTGGTAGCGGTGGTTTTTTTGTTTGCAAGCAGCAGATTACGCGCAGAAAAAAAGGA
TCTCAAGAAGATCCTTTGATCTTTTCTACGGGGTCTGACGCTCAGTGGAACGAAAACTCACGTTAAGGGA
TTTTGGTCATGAGATTATCAAAAAGGATCTTCACCTAGATCCTTTTAAATTAAAAATGAAGTTTTAAATC
AATCTAAAGTATATATGAGTAAACTTGGTCTGACAGTTACCAATGCTTAATCAGTGAGGCACCTATCTCA
GCGATCTGTCTATTTCGTTCATCCATAGTTGCCTGACTCCCCGTCGTGTAGATAACTACGATACGGGAGG
GCTTACCATCTGGCCCCAGTGCTGCAATGATACCGCGAGACCCACGCTCACCGGCTCCAGATTTATCAGC
AATAAACCAGCCAGCCGGAAGGGCCGAGCGCAGAAGTGGTCCTGCAACTTTATCCGCCTCCATCCAGTCT
ATTAATTGTTGCCGGGAAGCTAGAGTAAGTAGTTCGCCAGTTAATAGTTTGCGCAACGTTGTTGCCATTG
CTACAGGCATCGTGGTGTCACGCTCGTCGTTTGGTATGGCTTCATTCAGCTCCGGTTCCCAACGATCAAG
GCGAGTTACATGATCCCCCATGTTGTGCAAAAAAGCGGTTAGCTCCTTCGGTCCTCCGATCGTTGTCAGA
AGTAAGTTGGCCGCAGTGTTATCACTCATGGTTATGGCAGCACTGCATAATTCTCTTACTGTCATGCCAT
CCGTAAGATGCTTTTCTGTGACTGGTGAGTACTCAACCAAGTCATTCTGAGAATAGTGTATGCGGCGACC
GAGTTGCTCTTGCCCGGCGTCAATACGGGATAATACCGCGCCACATAGCAGAACTTTAAAAGTGCTCATC
ATTGGAAAACGTTCTTCGGGGCGAAAACTCTCAAGGATCTTACCGCTGTTGAGATCCAGTTCGATGTAAC
CCACTCGTGCACCCAACTGATCTTCAGCATCTTTTACTTTCACCAGCGTTTCTGGGTGAGCAAAAACAGG
AAGGCAAAATGCCGCAAAAAAGGGAATAAGGGCGACACGGAAATGTTGAATACTCATACTCTTCCTTTTT
CAATATTATTGAAGCATTTATCAGGGTTATTGTCTCATGAGCGGATACATATTTGAATGTATTTAGAAAA
ATAAACAAATAGGGGTTCCGCGCACATTTCCCCGAAAAGTGCCACCTGACGTCGACGGATCGGGAGATCA
ACTTGTTTATTGCAGCTTATAATGGTTACAAATAAAGCAATAGCATCACAAATTTCACAAATAAAGCATT
TTTTTCACTGCATTCTAGTTGTGGTTTGTCCAAACTCATCAATGTATCTTATCATGTCTGGATCAACTGG
ATAACTCAAGCTAACCAAAATCATCCCAAACTTCCCACCCCATACCCTATTACCACTGCCAATTACCTGT
GGTTTCATTTACTCTAAACCTGTGATTCCTCTGAATTATTTTCATTTTAAAGAAATTGTATTTGTTAAAT
ATGTACTACAAACTTAGTAGT
Features (pLannotate 1.2.2; 33 found; start..end, strand, type, name):
    377..634     +  LTR            5' LTR (truncated): truncated 5' long terminal repeat (LTR) from HIV-1
    681..806     +  misc_feature   HIV-1 Ψ: packaging signal of human immunodeficiency virus type 1
    790..1128    +  CDS            HIV-1 gag (fragment): gag protein from human immunodeficiency virus 1; gag
   1303..1536    +  misc_feature   RRE: The Rev response element (RRE) of HIV-1 allows for Rev-dependent mRNA export from the nucleus to the cytoplasm.
   1913..2013    +  CDS            Rev (fragment): human immunodeficiency virus 1 (HIV-1) Rev protein; rev; enhances nuclear export of unspliced and incompletely spliced viral mRNAs
   2063..2180    +  misc_feature   cPPT/CTS: central polypurine tract and central termination sequence of HIV-1
   2245..2619    -  CDS            BleoR: antibiotic-binding protein; Sh ble from Streptoalloteichus hindustanus; confers resistance to bleomycin, phleomycin, and Zeocin™
   2639..2686    -  promoter       EM7 promoter: synthetic bacterial promoter&nbsp
   2791..3094    +  enhancer       CMV enhancer: human cytomegalovirus immediate early enhancer
   3095..3298    +  promoter       CMV promoter: human cytomegalovirus (CMV) immediate early promoter
   3387..3665    +  CDS            FRB*: T2098L mutant of FKBP-rapamycin binding domain of human FRAP binds synthetic ligands such as AP21967
   3678..5120    +  CDS            AKT2: AKT2_HUMAN - Experimental evidence at protein level: Swiss-Prot protein existence level 1. One of the few specific substrates of AKT2 identified recently is PITX2. Phosphorylation of PITX2 impairs its association with the CCND1 mRNA-stabilizing complex thus shortening the half-life of CCND1. AKT2 seems also to be the principal isoform responsible of the regulation of glucose uptake. Phosphorylates C2CD5 on 'Ser-197' during insulin-stimulated adipocytes. AKT2 is also specifically involved in skeletal muscle differentiation, one of its substrates in this process being ANKRD2. Down-regulation by
   5162..5734    +  misc_feature   IRES: internal ribosome entry site (IRES) of the encephalomyocarditis virus (EMCV)
   5737..6759    +  CDS            hph: KHYB_ECOLX - Experimental evidence at protein level: Swiss-Prot protein existence level 1. The aminoglycoside phosphotransferases achieve inactivation of their antibiotic substrates by phosphorylation. Only phosphorylates hygromycin and closely related compounds such as demethyl analogs and destomycin. From Escherichia coli.
   6769..7357    +  misc_feature   WPRE: woodchuck hepatitis virus posttranscriptional regulatory element
   7374..7562    +  CDS            nef (fragment): NEF_HV1Z2 - Experimental evidence at protein level: Swiss-Prot protein existence level 1. Extracellular Nef protein targets CD4(+) T-lymphocytes for apoptosis by interacting with CXCR4 surface receptors. From Human immunodeficiency virus type 1 group M subtype D (isolate Z2/CDC-Z34) (HIV-1).
   7564..7797    +  LTR            3' LTR (ΔU3): self-inactivating 3' long terminal repeat (LTR) from HIV-1
   7904..8128    +  polyA_signal   bGH poly(A) signal: bovine growth hormone polyadenylation signal
   8132..8153    +  promoter       SV40 promoter (fragment): SV40 enhancer and early promoter
   8174..8602    +  rep_origin     f1 ori (sequence partly withheld): f1 bacteriophage origin of replication; arrow indicates direction of (+) strand synthesis
   8616..8945    +  promoter       SV40 promoter: SV40 enhancer and early promoter
   8994..10019   +  CDS            HygR: aminoglycoside phosphotransferase from E. coli; aph(4)-Ia; confers resistance to hygromycin
  10029..10154   +  CDS            ble (fragment): BLE_KLEPN - Experimental evidence at protein level: Swiss-Prot protein existence level 1. Binding protein with a strong affinity to the bleomycin family of antibiotics. Binds to CL990; an antimitotic-antibiotic compound. From Klebsiella pneumoniae.
  10149..10270   +  polyA_signal   SV40 poly(A) signal: SV40 polyadenylation signal
  10341..10363   -  protein_bind   lac operator (fragment): The lac repressor binds to the lac operator to inhibit transcription in E. coli. This inhibition can be relieved by adding lactose or isopropyl-β-D-thiogalactopyranoside (IPTG). lac repressor encoded by lacI
  10367..10397   -  promoter       lac promoter: promoter for the E. coli lac operon
  10412..10433   -  protein_bind   CAP binding site: CAP binding activates transcription in the presence of cAMP. E. coli catabolite activator protein
  10446..10538   -  CDS            lacI (fragment): lac repressor; lacI; The lac repressor binds to the lac operator to inhibit transcription in E. coli. This inhibition can be relieved by adding lactose or isopropyl-β-D-thiogalactopyranoside (IPTG).
  10721..11309   -  rep_origin     ori: high-copy-number ColE1/pMB1/pBR322/pUC origin of replication
  11480..12340   -  CDS            AmpR: β-lactamase; bla; confers resistance to ampicillin, carbenicillin, and related antibiotics
  12341..12445   -  promoter       AmpR promoter: bla
  12493..12627   +  polyA_signal   SV40 poly(A) signal: SV40 polyadenylation signal
  12794..329     +  CDS            nef (fragment) (across the origin): NEF_HV1BR - Experimental evidence at protein level: Swiss-Prot protein existence level 1. Extracellular Nef protein targets CD4(+) T-lymphocytes for apoptosis by interacting with CXCR4 surface receptors (PubMed:14990729). From Human immunodeficiency virus type 1 group M subtype B (isolate BRU/LAI) (HIV-1).
