[The description below was written by a language model from this plasmid's Addgene catalogue record and pLannotate feature annotations shown in this document.]
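Description:
pLEX-Frb:Akt2-IRES-Hygromycin is an HIV-1-based lentiviral transfer and mammalian expression plasmid built on the commercial pLEX backbone, in which the original puromycin marker was swapped for hygromycin resistance. It is propagated in E. coli through a high-copy ColE1/pUC-type origin with ampicillin selection; an f1 origin is also present. The catalogue lists a total size of about 12 kb, while the sequenced record is 12,794 nt.

The viral portion runs from a truncated 5' LTR through the Ψ packaging signal, a gag fragment, the Rev response element and the cPPT/CTS to a self-inactivating ΔU3 3' LTR. This allows the genome to be packaged when helper functions are supplied in trans and leaves the integrated provirus without LTR promoter activity. Within this unit, the CMV enhancer/promoter drives a single bicistronic transcript. The first cistron is human AKT2 fused at its N terminus to FRB carrying the T2098L mutation, a variant of the FKBP-rapamycin binding domain that binds synthetic rapalogs. An EMCV IRES then directs translation of hygromycin phosphotransferase, linking drug resistance to expression of the fusion, and a WPRE downstream enhances transcript expression. A reverse-oriented EM7-BleoR cassette sits between the cPPT and the CMV enhancer.

Outside the LTRs, the annotation also finds a second hygromycin resistance gene under an SV40 promoter with an SV40 poly(A) signal. The Frb:Akt2 insert was subcloned from an earlier plasmid. The stated purpose is expression of the fusion in mammalian cells and virus production. The FRB tag suggests chemically induced dimerisation with an FKBP-tagged partner, although the record does not describe the specific experimental design.
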