Addgene plasmid #120713: pLEX-Frb:Akt2-IRES-Hygromycin
Purpose: Expresses Frb:Akt2 fusion protein in mammalian cells & for virus production
Depositing lab: Paul Khavari. Depositing organization: Stanford University. Publication: The Functional Proximal Proteome of Oncogenic Ras Includes mTORC2. Kovalski JR, Bhaduri A, Zehnder AM, Neela PH, Che Y, Wozniak GG, Khavari PA. Mol Cell. 2019 Jan 4. pii: S1097-2765(18)31031-1. doi: 10.1016/j.molcel.2018.12.001. PubMed 30639242.
Backbone
  Vector backbone: pLEX
  Backbone manufacturer: Thermo Scientific
  Backbone size w/o insert (bp): 11000
  Total vector size (bp): 12000
  Modifications to backbone: Puromycin resistance cassette swapped for hygromycin resistance.
  Vector type: Mammalian Expression, Lentiviral
  Selectable markers: Hygromycin
Growth in bacteria
  Bacterial resistance: Ampicillin, 100 μg/mL
  Growth temperature: 37°C
  Growth strain: NEB Stable
  Copy number: Unknown
Gene/Insert
  Gene/Insert name: AKT2
  Species: H. sapiens (human)
  Insert size (bp): 1739
  Entrez Gene: AKT2 (a.k.a. HIHGHH, PKBB, PKBBETA, PRKBB, RAC-BETA)
  Promoter: CMV
  Tag / fusion protein: FRB(T2098L) (N terminal on insert)
  Cloning method: Ligation Independent Cloning
  Sequencing primers: 5′ CACCAAAATCAACGGGACTT; 3′ ATATAGACAAACGCACACCGGCCT
Resource information
  A portion of this plasmid was derived from a plasmid made by: Frb:Akt2 insert was cloned out of Addgene plasmid #72899.
Terms and licenses: Academic/Nonprofit Terms; Industry Terms: Not Available to Industry
How to cite: pLEX-Frb:Akt2-IRES-Hygromycin was a gift from Paul Khavari (Addgene plasmid # 120713 ; http://n2t.net/addgene:120713 ; RRID:Addgene_120713)
