>Addgene plasmid #120713 | pLEX-Frb:Akt2-IRES-Hygromycin | depositor partial sequence | sequence record 229297 | pLEX Forward
TGGGCGGTAGGCGTGTACGGTGGGAGGTCTATATAAGCAGAGCTCGTTTAGTGAACCGTCAGATCGCCTG
GAGACGCCATCCACGCTGTTTTGACCTCCATAGAAGACACCGACTCTACTAGAGGATCCATGATCCTCTG
GCATGAGATGTGGCATGAAGGCCTGGAAGAGGCATCTCGTTTGTACTTTGGGGAAAGGAACGTGAAAGGC
ATGTTTGAGGTGCTGGAGCCCTTGCATGCTATGATGGAACGGGGCCCCCAGACTCTGAAGGAAACATCCT
TTAATCAGGCCTATGGTCGAGATTTAATGGAGGCCCAAGAGTGGTGCAGGAAGTACATGAAATCAGGGAA
TGTCAAGGACCTCCTCCAAGCCTGGGACCTCTATTATCATGTGTTCCGACGAATCTCAAAGACGCGTGCC
ACCATGAATGAGGTGTCTGTCATCAAAGAAGGCTGGCTCCACAAGCGTGGTGAATACATCAAGACCTGGA
GGCCACGGTACTTCCTGCTGAAGAGCGACGGCTCCTTCATTGGGTACAAGGAGAGGCCCGAGGCCCCTGA
TCAGACTCTACCCCCCTTAAACAACTTCTCCGTAGCAGAATGCCAGCTGATGAAGACCGAGAGGCCGCGA
CCCAACACCTTTGTCATACGCTGCCTGCAGTGGACCACAGTCATCGAGAGGACCTTCCACGTGGATTCTC
CAGACGAGAGGGAGGAGTGGATGCGGGCCATCCAGATGGTCGCCAACAGCCTCAAGCAGCGGGCCCCAGG
CGAGGACCCCATGGACTACAAGTGTGGCTCCCCCAGTGACTCCTCCACGACTGAGGAGATGGAAGTGGCG
GTCAGCAAGGCACGGGCTAAAGTGACCATGAATGACTTC
