>Addgene plasmid #120713 | pLEX-Frb:Akt2-IRES-Hygromycin | depositor partial sequence | sequence record 229298 | pLEX Reverse
TCGGCTCTTGAGTACTTGCACTCGCGGGACGTGGTATACCGCGACATCAAGCTGGAAAACCTCATGCTGG
ACAAAGATGGCCACATCAAGATCACTGACTTTGGCCTCTGCAAAGAGGGCATCAGTGACGGGGCCACCAT
GAAAACCTTCTGTGGGACCCCGGAGTACCTGGCGCCTGAGGTGCTGGAGGACAATGACTATGGCCGGGCC
GTGGACTGGTGGGGGCTGGGTGTGGTCATGTACGAGATGATGTGCGGCCGCCTGCCCTTCTACAACCAGG
ACCACGAGCGCCTCTTCGAGCTCATCCTCATGGAAGAGATCCGCTTCCCGCGCACGCTCAGCCCCGAGGC
CAAGTCCCTGCTTGCTGGGCTGCTTAAGAAGGACCCCAAGCAGAGGCTTGGTGGGGGGCCCAGCGATGCC
AAGGAGGTCATGGAGCACAGGTTCTTCCTCAGCATCAACTGGCAGGACGTGGTCCAGAAGAAGCTCCTGC
CACCCTTCAAACCTCAGGTCACGTCCGAGGTCGACACAAGGTACTTCGATGATGAATTTACCGCCCAGTC
CATCACAATCACACCCCCTGACCGCTATGACAGCCTGGGCTTACTGGAGCTGGACCAGCGGACCCACTTC
CCCCAGTTCTCCTACTCGGCCAGCATCC
